>Addgene plasmid #21819 | PERK 6: PERK.9E10.pBABE | depositor full sequence | sequence record 10015 | Author sequence
CAAACAGGATATCTGTGGTAAGCAGTTCCTGCCCCGGCTCAGGGCCAAGAACAGATGGAACAGCTGAATA
TGGGCCAAACAGGATATCTGTGGTAAGCAGTTCCTGCCCCGGCTCAGGGCCAAGAACAGATGGTCCCCAG
ATGCGGTCCAGCCCTCAGCAGTTTCTAGAGAACCATCAGATGTTTCCAGGGTGCCCCAAGGACCTGAAAT
GACCCTGTGCCTTATTTGAACTAACCAATCAGTTCGCTTCTCGCTTCTGTTCGCGCGCTTCTGCTCCCCG
AGCTCAATAAAAGAGCCCACAACCCCTCACTCGGGGCGCCAGTCCTCCGATTGACTGAGTCGCCCGGGTA
CCCGTGTATCCAATAAACCCTCTTGCAGTTGCATCCGACTTGTGGTCTCGCTGTTCCTTGGGAGGGTCTC
CTCTGAGTGATTGACTACCCGTCAGCGGGGGTCTTTCATTTGGGGGCTCGTCCGGGATCGGGAGACCCCT
GCCCAGGGACCACCGACCCACCACCGGGAGGCAAGCTGGCCAGCAACTTATCTGTGTCTGTCCGATTGTC
TAGTGTCTATGACTGATTTTATGCGCCTGCGTCGGTACTAGTTAGCTAACTAGCTCTGTATCTGGCGGAC
CCGTGGTGGAACTGACGAGTTCTGAACACCCGGCCGCAACCCTGGGAGACGTCCCAGGGACTTTGGGGGC
CGTTTTTGTGGCCCGACCTGAGGAAGGGAGTCGATGTGGAATCCGACCCCGTCAGGATATGTGGTTCTGG
TAGGAGACGAGAACCTAAAACAGTTCCCGCCTCCGTCTGAATTTTTGCTTTCGGTTTGGAACCGAAGCCG
CGCGTCTTGTCTGCTGCAGCGCTGCAGCATCGTTCTGTGTTGTCTCTGTCTGACTGTGTTTCTGTATTTG
TCTGAAAATTAGGGCCAGACTGTTACCACTCCCTTAAGTTTGACCTTAGGTCACTGGAAAGATGTCGAGC
GGATCGCTCACAACCAGTCGGTAGATGTCAAGAAGAGACGTTGGGTTACCTTCTGCTCTGCAGAATGGCC
AACCTTTAACGTCGGATGGCCGCGAGACGGCACCTTTAACCGAGACCTCATCACCCAGGTTAAGATCAAG
GTCTTTTCACCTGGCCCGCATGGACACCCAGACCAGGTCCCCTACATCGTGACCTGGGAAGCCTTGGCTT
TTGACCCCCCTCCCTGGGTCAAGCCCTTTGTACACCCTAAGCCTCCGCCTCCTCTTCCTCCATCCGCCCC
GTCTCTCCCCCTTGAACCTCCTCGTTCGACCCCGCCTCGATCCTCCCTTTATCCAGCCCTCACTCCTTCT
CTAGGCGCCGGCCGGATCCCCAGTGTGGTGGTACGTAGAATTCGGCACGAGCGATGTCTGCACAAGGCTG
TCACTCAGGTGGCAGTGGCTGACACGTGGCCGGGCAGCTCTGCTGCTGCGGCGCGAAGTCGAGAGGCGGC
GGGGTCCGTGGCGCGCGCTCGCATTGCTCCGAGGCTCCGAGCGGCGATACGGGCGGGCGCCGACGGCAGG
GTCTCCATGCCCGCGCGTGGGGCGGGCCGCTGATGGAGCGCGCCACCCGGCCCGGGCCGCGCGCGCTGCT
GCTGCTTCTGTTCCTGCTGCTGGGCTGCGCGGCGGGGATCTCTGCGGTCGCGCCCGCCCGCAGTTTGCTT
GCTCCCGCGTCGGAGACAGTGTTTGGCTTAGGGGCAGCGGCCGCCCCGACTTCGGCCGCGCGGGTGCCTG
CGGTGGCAACGGCCGAAGTGACCGTGGAGGACGCCGAGGCATTGCCGGCTGCCGCTGGCGAACCGGAGTC
ACGCGCGACGGAGCCCGATGACGACGTGGAACTGCGGCCTCGCGGCAGGTCCTTGGTAATCATCAGCACT
TTAGATGGACGAATCGCTGCACTGGATGCCGAGAATGATGGGAAAAAGCAGTGGGATTTGGACGTGGGGT
CTGGTTCCTTGGTTTCATCTAGCCTCAGCAAGCCAGAGGTGTTTGGGAACAAGATGATCATCCCCTCCCT
GGATGGAGACCTCTTCCAGTGGGACCGGGACCGAGAGAGCATGGAGGCCGTCCCCTTCACGGTGGAGTCC
CTGCTCGAATCTTCCTACAAGTTTGGAGATGATGTTGTTCTGGTTGGAGGGAAATCTCTGATTACATACG
GACTCAGTGCTTACAGTGGAAAGCTGAGGTATATCTGTTCTGCCTTGGGATGTCGCCGATGGGATAGTGA
TGAAATGGAAGAAGAGGAAGACATCTTGCTTCTGCAGCGTACGCAGAAGACTGTGCGAGCTGTCGGGCCT
CGAAGCGGCAGTGAGAAGTGGAATTTCAGTGTTGGCCACTTTGAACTTCGGTATATTCCAGACATGGAAA
CTAGAGCCGGATTCATTGAAAGCACCTTTAAACCGGGTGGAAACAAAGAAGACTCTAAAATTATTTCAGA
TGTGGAAGAACAAGAAGCCACCATGCTGGACACAGTGATAAAAGTTTCCGTTGCTGATTGGAAGGTCATG
GCGTTTAGTAGGAAGGGAGGCCGCCTGGAATGGGAGTACCAGTTTTGTACTCCCATCGCGTCCGCCTGGC
TGGTGAGGGATGGCAAGGTCATCCCCATCAGCCTGTTTGATGATACAAGTTACACAGCCAGCGAAGAAGC
CTTGGGAGACGAAGAAGACATTGTAGAGGCTGCTCGGGGAGCCACAGAGAACAGCGTGTACTTAGGGATG
TACAGAGGCCAGCTGTACCTGCAGTCGTCCGTCAGGGTCTCAGAAAAGTTCCCTACAAGCCCAAAGGCCT
TGGAGTCTGTAAATGGCGAAAATGCAATTATTCCTCTGCCGACGATCAAATGGAAGCCCTTAATCCATTC
TCCTTCTAGGACTCCTGTCTTGGTTGGGTCTGATGAATTTGACAAATGTCTAAGTAATGATAAGTATTCC
CACGAAGAATACAGTAATGGTGCACTTTCAATCCTCCAGTATCCATACGATAACGGTTACTATCTGCCAT
ACTACAAGAGAGAAAGGAATAAGCGGAGCACGCAGATCACAGTCAGGTTCCTGGACAGCCCCCACTACAG
CAAGAACATCCGCAAGAAGGACCCTATCCTCCTGCTGCACTGGTGGAAGGAGATATTCGGGACGATCCTG
CTTTGCATCGTAGCCACGACCTTCATCGTGCGCAGGCTTTTCCATCCTCAGCCCCACAGGCAGCGGAAGG
AGTCTGAAACTCAGTGCCAGACTGAAAGTAAATACGACTCCGTGAGTGCCGATGTCAGTGACAACAGCTG
GAATGACATGAAGTACTCAGGATACGTATCCCGATATCTAACAGATTTTGAGCCAATTCAGTGCATGGGT
CGTGGTGGCTTTGGCGTTGTCTTTGAAGCTAAAAACAAAGTAGATGACTGCAATTACGCTATCAAGAGGA
TCCGGCTCCCCAACAGGGAGTTGGCACGGGAGAAGGTAATGCGGGAAGTTAAAGCCTTGGCTAAGCTGGA
ACACCCAGGCATTGTGAGGTATTTCAACGCCTGGCTGGAAACCCCACCAGAGAAGTGGCAAGAAGAGATG
GATGAGATCTGGCTCAAAGACGAAAGCACAGACTGGCCGCTCAGCTCCCCTAGCCCGATGGATGCCCCAT
CTGTTAAGATCCGAAGGATGGATCCNTTCTCTACAAAAGAGCAGATCGAAGTCATAGCTCCTTCTCCTGA
AAGAAGTCGGTCTTTCTCGGTGGGCATTTCCTGTGGCCAGACAAGCTCATCGGAGAGCCAGTTCTCTCCC
CTGGAGTTCTCAGGGACAGACTGCGGAGACAACAGTGACTCAGCGGACGCAGCCTACAACCTCCAGGACA
GTTGCCTGACGGACTGCGAGGACGTGGAAGATGGCACCGTGGACGGCAATGACGAGGGACACTCCTTTGA
ACTTTGTCCGTCCGAAGCTTCTCCCTATACCCGGTCTAGGGAAGGAACGTCCTCCTCCATAGTGTTTGAG
GACTCTGGCTGCGGCAACGCGTCCAGTAAGGAGGAGCCCAGAGGGAACCGGCTGCATGATGGCAACCATT
ATGTTAATAAGCTAACTGATCTCAAGTGCTCCAGCAGCAGGTCTTCTTCAGAAGCCACCACCTTGTCTAC
CTCCCCTACCAGGCCAACCACTCTAAGCTTGGATTTCACCAAGAACACTGTGGGCCAGCTCCAGCCCAGC
TCCCCCAAGGTGTATCTGTACATTCAGATGCAGCTGTGCAGGAAGGAGAACCTCAAAGACTGGATGAACC
GGCGCTGCAGCTTGGAGGACCGGGAGCACGGCGTGTGCCTGCACATCTTCCTGCAGATCGCAGAGGCAGT
GGAGTTCCTGCACAGCAAGGGACTCATGCACAGGGACCTCAAGCCTTCCAACATATTCTTCACAATGGAT
GATGTGGTCAAGGTTGGGGACTTTGGACTGGTGACTGCTATGGACCAAGATGAAGAAGAGCAGACTGTTC
TGACTCCAATGCCAGCCTATGCTACGCACACGGGACAAGTAGGGACCAAGCTATACATGAGCCCAGAGCA
GATTCATGGAAACAACTACTCCCATAAAGTGGACATCTTCTCTTTAGGCTTGATTCTGTTTGAACTCCTC
TACCCATTCAGCACCCAGATGGAACGAGTCCGGATTTTAACTGATGTCAGAAATCTCAAGTTTCCTCTAC
TGTTCACTCAGAAATATCCCCAAGAGCATATGATGGTTCAAGACATGCTCTCTCCATCCCCCACGGAGCG
GCCTGAAGCCACAGACATCATTGAAAATGCCATATTTGAGAACTTGGAGTTTCCCGGGAAAACGGTTCTG
AGACAGCGGTCCCGCTCCATGAGTTCATCTGGAACAAAACATTCCAGACAGCCCAGCTGCTCGTACACGC
CACTGCCTGGCGAGCAGAAGCTGATCTCTGAGGAGGATCTGTGACTCGACCCTGTGGAATGTGTGTCAGT
TAGGGTGTGGAAAGTCCCCAGGCTCCCCAGCAGGCAGAAGTATGCAAAGCATGCATCTCAATTAGTCAGC
AACCAGGTGTGGAAAGTCCCCAGGCTCCCCAGCAGGCAGAAGTATGCAAAGCATGCATCTCAATTAGTCA
GCAACCATAGTCCCGCCCCTAACTCCGCCCATCCCGCCCCTAACTCCGCCCAGTTCCGCCCATTCTCCGC
CCCATGGCTGACTAATTTTTTTTATTTATGCAGAGGCCGAGGCCGCCTCGGCCTCTGAGCTATTCCAGAA
GTAGTGAGGAGGCTTTTTTGGAGGCCTAGGCTTTTGCAAAAAGCTTACCATGACCGAGTACAAGCCCACG
GTGCGCCTCGCCACCCGCGACGACGTCCCCAGGGCCGTACGCACCCTCGCCGCCGCGTTCGCCGACTACC
CCGCCACGCGCCACACCGTCGATCCGGACCGCCACATCGAGCGGGTCACCGAGCTGCAAGAACTCTTCCT
CACGCGCGTCGGGCTCGACATCGGCAAGGTGTGGGTCGCGGACGACGGCGCCGCGGTGGCGGTCTGGACC
ACGCCGGAGAGCGTCGAAGCGGGGGCGGTGTTCGCCGAGATCGGCCCGCGCATGGCCGAGTTGAGCGGTT
CCCGGCTGGCCGCGCAGCAACAGATGGAAGGCCTCCTGGCGCCGCACCGGCCCAAGGAGCCCGCGTGGTT
CCTGGCCACCGTCGGCGTCTCGCCCGACCACCAGGGCAAGGGTCTGGGCAGCGCCGTCGTGCTCCCCGGA
GTGGAGGCGGCCGAGCGCGCCGGGGTGCCCGCCTTCCTGGAGACCTCCGCGCCCCGCAACCTCCCCTTCT
ACGAGCGGCTCGGCTTCACCGTCACCGCCGACGTCGAGGTGCCCGAAGGACCGCGCACCTGGTGCATGAC
CCGCAAGCCCGGTGCCTGACGCCCGCCCCACGACCCGCAGCGCCCGACCGAAAGGAGCGCACGACCCCAT
GCATCGATAAAATAAAAGATTTTATTTAGTCTCCAGAAAAAGGGGGGAATGAAAGACCCCACCTGTAGGT
TTGGCAAGCTAGCTTAAGTAACGCCATTTTGCAAGGCATGGAAAAATACATAACTGAGAATAGAGAAGTT
CAGATCAAGGTCAGGAACAGATGGAACAGCTGAATATGGGCCAAACAGGATATCTGTGGTAAGCAGTTCC
TGCCCCGGCTCAGGGCCAAGAACAGATGGAACAGCTGAATATGGGCCAAACAGGATATCTGTGGTAAGCA
GTTCCTGCCCCGGCTCAGGGCCAAGAACAGATGGTCCCCAGATGCGGTCCAGCCCTCAGCAGTTTCTAGA
GAACCATCAGATGTTTCCAGGGTGCCCCAAGGACCTGAAATGACCCTGTGCCTTATTTGAACTAACCAAT
CAGTTCGCTTCTCGCTTCTGTTCGCGCGCTTCTGCTCCCCGAGCTCAATAAAAGAGCCCACAACCCCTCA
CTCGGGGCGCCAGTCCTCCGATTGACTGAGTCGCCCGGGTACCCGTGTATCCAATAAACCCTCTTGCAGT
TGCATCCGACTTGTGGTCTCGCTGTTCCTTGGGAGGGTCTCCTCTGAGTGATTGACTACCCGTCAGCGGG
GGTCTTTCACATGCAGCATGTATCAAAATTAATTTGGTTTTTTTTCTTAAGTATTTACATTAAATGGCCA
TAGTTGCATTAATGAATCGGCCAACGCGCGGGGAGAGGCGGTTTGCGTATTGGGCGCTCTTCCGCTTCCT
CGCTCACTGACTCGCTGCGCTCGGTCGTTCGGCTGCGGCGAGCGGTATCAGCTCACTCAAAGGCGGTAAT
ACGGTTATCCACAGAATCAGGGGATAACGCAGGAAAGAACATGTGAGCAAAAGGCCAGCAAAAGGCCAGG
AACCGTAAAAAGGCCGCGTTGCTGGCGTTTTTCCATAGGCTCCGCCCCCCTGACGAGCATCACAAAAATC
GACGCTCAAGTCAGAGGTGGCGAAACCCGACAGGACTATAAAGATACCAGGCGTTTCCCCCTGGAAGCTC
CCTCGTGCGCTCTCCTGTTCCGACCCTGCCGCTTACCGGATACCTGTCCGCCTTTCTCCCTTCGGGAAGC
GTGGCGCTTTCTCATAGCTCACGCTGTAGGTATCTCAGTTCGGTGTAGGTCGTTCGCTCCAAGCTGGGCT
GTGTGCACGAACCCCCCGTTCAGCCCGACCGCTGCGCCTTATCCGGTAACTATCGTCTTGAGTCCAACCC
GGTAAGACACGACTTATCGCCACTGGCAGCAGCCACTGGTAACAGGATTAGCAGAGCGAGGTATGTAGGC
GGTGCTACAGAGTTCTTGAAGTGGTGGCCTAACTACGGCTACACTAGAAGAACAGTATTTGGTATCTGCG
CTCTGCTGAAGCCAGTTACCTTCGGAAAAAGAGTTGGTAGCTCTTGATCCGGCAAACAAACCACCGCTGG
TAGCGGTGGTTTTTTTGTTTGCAAGCAGCAGATTACGCGCAGAAAAAAAGGATCTCAAGAAGATCCTTTG
ATCTTTTCTACGGGGTCTGACGCTCAGTGGAACGAAAACTCACGTTAAGGGATTTTGGTCATGAGATTAT
CAAAAAGGATCTTCACCTAGATCCTTTTGCGGCCGCAAATCAATCTAAAGTATATATGAGTAAACTTGGT
CTGACAGTTACCAATGCTTAATCAGTGAGGCACCTATCTCAGCGATCTGTCTATTTCGTTCATCCATAGT
TGCCTGACTCCCCGTCGTGTAGATAACTACGATACGGGAGGGCTTACCATCTGGCCCCAGTGCTGCAATG
ATACCGCGAGACCCACGCTCACCGGCTCCAGATTTATCAGCAATAAACCAGCCAGCCGGAAGGGCCGAGC
GCAGAAGTGGTCCTGCAACTTTATCCGCCTCCATCCAGTCTATTAATTGTTGCCGGGAAGCTAGAGTAAG
TAGTTCGCCAGTTAATAGTTTGCGCAACGTTGTTGCCATTGCTACAGGCATCGTGGTGTCACGCTCGTCG
TTTGGTATGGCTTCATTCAGCTCCGGTTCCCAACGATCAAGGCGAGTTACATGATCCCCCATGTTGTGCA
AAAAAGCGGTTAGCTCCTTCGGTCCTCCGATCGTTGTCAGAAGTAAGTTGGCCGCAGTGTTATCACTCAT
GGTTATGGCAGCACTGCATAATTCTCTTACTGTCATGCCATCCGTAAGATGCTTTTCTGTGACTGGTGAG
TACTCAACCAAGTCATTCTGAGAATAGTGTATGCGGCGACCGAGTTGCTCTTGCCCGGCGTCAATACGGG
ATAATACCGCGCCACATAGCAGAACTTTAAAAGTGCTCATCATTGGAAAACGTTCTTCGGGGCGAAAACT
CTCAAGGATCTTACCGCTGTTGAGATCCAGTTCGATGTAACCCACTCGTGCACCCAACTGATCTTCAGCA
TCTTTTACTTTCACCAGCGTTTCTGGGTGAGCAAAAACAGGAAGGCAAAATGCCGCAAAAAAGGGAATAA
GGGCGACACGGAAATGTTGAATACTCATACTCTTCCTTTTTCAATATTATTGAAGCATTTATCAGGGTTA
TTGTCTCATGAGCGGATACATATTTGAATGTATTTAGAAAAATAAACAAATAGGGGTTCCGCGCACATTT
CCCCGAAAAGTGCCACCTGCAGCCTGAATATGGGC
Features (pLannotate 1.2.2; 12 found; start..end, strand, type, name):
    582..856     +  misc_feature   MESV Ψ (fragment): packaging signal of murine embryonic stem cell virus
    923..1339    +  CDS            gag (truncated): truncated Moloney murine leukemia virus (MMLV) gag gene lacking the start codon
   1573..4911    +  CDS            Eif2ak3: E2AK3_MOUSE - Also known as Pek, Perk. Experimental evidence at protein level: Swiss-Prot protein existence level 1. Metabolic-stress sensing protein kinase that phosphorylates the alpha subunit of eukaryotic translation initiation factor 2 (EIF2S1/eIF-2-alpha) in response to various stress conditions (PubMed:9930704, PubMed:11106749, PubMed:23921556). Key activator of the integrated stress response (ISR) required for adaptation to various stress, such as unfolded protein response (UPR) and low amino acid availability (PubMed:9930704, PubMed:11106749, PubMed:23921556). EIF2S1/eIF-2-alpha phosp
   4961..5290    +  promoter       SV40 promoter: SV40 enhancer and early promoter
   5300..5899    +  CDS            PuroR: puromycin N-acetyltransferase; pac from Streptomyces alboniger; confers resistance to puromycin
   5998..6119    +  LTR            3' LTR (ΔU3) (fragment): self-inactivating 3' long terminal repeat (LTR) from Moloney murine leukemia virus
   6120..6589    +  LTR            LTR: long terminal repeat from Moloney murine leukemia virus
   6655..6707    -  CDS            lacI (fragment): lac repressor; lacI; The lac repressor binds to the lac operator to inhibit transcription in E. coli. This inhibition can be relieved by adding lactose or isopropyl-β-D-thiogalactopyranoside (IPTG).
   6890..7478    -  rep_origin     ori: high-copy-number ColE1/pMB1/pBR322/pUC origin of replication
   7638..8498    -  CDS            AmpR: β-lactamase; bla; confers resistance to ampicillin, carbenicillin, and related antibiotics
   8499..8603    -  promoter       AmpR promoter: bla
   8634..458     +  LTR            LTR (across the origin): long terminal repeat from Moloney murine leukemia virus
