[The description below was written by a language model from this plasmid's Addgene catalogue record and pLannotate feature annotations shown in this document.]
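Description:
PERK 6: PERK.9E10.pBABE is a Moloney murine leukemia virus-based retroviral expression vector built on the pBABE-puro backbone, carrying the wild-type mouse PERK cDNA (Eif2ak3, eukaryotic translation initiation factor 2 alpha kinase 3) fused at its C-terminus to the Myc 9E10 epitope. The full depositor sequence is about 8.6 kb. In bacteria the plasmid is maintained through a ColE1/pUC-type origin and an ampicillin resistance gene (β-lactamase with its own promoter). The record notes that the PERK cDNA destabilises plasmids and lowers their replication, which is why it is supplied in a recombination-deficient stabilising strain.

The proviral segment is flanked by MMLV long terminal repeats. Downstream of the 5' LTR lie the Ψ packaging signal and a truncated, start-codon-less gag fragment, which together promote encapsidation of the genomic transcript when the plasmid is introduced into a packaging cell line that supplies viral proteins in trans. The roughly 3.3 kb PERK open reading frame follows. No separate internal promoter is annotated upstream of it, consistent with the usual pBABE arrangement in which the 5' LTR drives the insert. The annotation does not list the Myc tag as a separate feature, so its presence rests on the catalogue entry. An SV40 enhancer/early promoter then drives puromycin N-acetyltransferase, allowing selection of transduced or transfected mammalian cells. A short annotation near the 3' LTR resembling a self-inactivating ΔU3 element is only a fragment match adjoining an otherwise annotated LTR.

PERK is the stress-sensing kinase that phosphorylates eIF2α during the unfolded protein response and integrated stress response. This construct suits stable expression of epitope-tagged wild-type PERK, with detection or immunoprecipitation through the 9E10 epitope.
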