Addgene plasmid #21819: PERK 6: PERK.9E10.pBABE
Depositing lab: David Ron. Depositing organization: NYU Grossman School of Medicine.
Backbone
  Vector backbone: pBABE-puro
  Backbone manufacturer: Plasmid available at Addgene (#1764)
  Backbone size w/o insert (bp): 5150
  Vector type: Mammalian Expression, Retroviral
  Selectable markers: Puromycin
Growth in bacteria
  Bacterial resistance: Ampicillin, 100 μg/mL
  Growth temperature: 30°C
  Growth strain: Stbl2
  Growth instructions: We have found that the PERK cDNA confers instability (low replication ability) to plasmids. The plasmid will be provided in the STBL2 bacterial strain (gibco) which helps alleviate this problem. To recover the plasmid, stick a sterile toothpick into the stab and streak on an LB amp plate and grow at 30C. Pick an individual colony and grow in LB amp at 30C for the highest yield of plasmid.
  Copy number: Unknown
Gene/Insert
  Gene/Insert name: PERK (alt name: Eif2ak3 eukaryotic translation initiation factor 2 alpha kinase 3)
  Species: M. musculus (mouse)
  Insert size (bp): 3500
  Entrez Gene: Eif2ak3 (a.k.a. Pek, Perk)
  Tag / fusion protein: Myc (9E10) (C terminal on insert)
  Cloning method: Restriction Enzyme
  Sequencing primers: 5′ pBABE 5'; 3′ pBABE 3'
Terms and licenses: Academic/Nonprofit Terms; Industry Terms: Not Available to Industry
Depositor comments: 9E10-tagged wildtype mouse PERK in the pro-retroviral vector pBABEpuro Mammalian expression plasmid encoding wildtype mouse PERK fused to 9E10 epitope at C-term.
How to cite: PERK 6: PERK.9E10.pBABE was a gift from David Ron (Addgene plasmid # 21819 ; http://n2t.net/addgene:21819 ; RRID:Addgene_21819)
