>Addgene plasmid #21819 | PERK 6: PERK.9E10.pBABE | addgene partial sequence | sequence record 27626 | 21819 with pBABE-3
CAGATCCTCCTCAGAGATCAGCTTCTGCTCGCCAGGCAGTGGCGTGTACGAGCAGCTGGGCTGTCTGGAA
TGTTTTGTTCCAGATGAACTCATGGAGCGGGACCGCTGTCTCAGAACCGTTTTCCCGGGAAACTCCAAGT
TCTCAAATATGGCATTTTCAATGATGTCTGTGGCTTCAGGCCGCTCCGTGGGGGATGGAGAGAGCATGTC
TTGAACCATCATATGCTCTTGGGGATATTTCTGAGTGAACAGTAGAGGAAACTTGAGATTTCTGACATCA
GTTAAAATCCGGACTCGTTCCATCTGGGTGCTGAATGGGTAGAGGAGTTCAAACAGAATCAAGCCTAAAG
AGAAGATGTCCACTTTATGGGAGTAGTTGTTTCCATGAATCTGCTCTGGGCTCATGTATAGCTTGGTCCC
TACTTGTCCCGTGTGCGTAGCATAGGCTGGCATTGGAGTCAGTACAGTCTGCTCTTCTTCATCTTGGTCC
ATAGCAGTCACCAGTCCAAAGTCCCCAACCTTGACCACATCATCCATTGTGAAGAATATGTTGGAAGGCT
TGAGGTCCCTGTGCATGAGTCCCTTGCTGTGCAGGAACTCCACTGCCTCTGCGATCTGCA
