>Addgene plasmid #21819 | PERK 6: PERK.9E10.pBABE | addgene partial sequence | sequence record 27627 | 21819 with SV40pro-F
TTTTGGAGGCCTGGGCTTTTGCAAAAAGCTTACCATGACCGAGTACAAGCCCACGGTGCGCCTCGCCACC
CGCGACGACGTCCCCAGGGCCGTACGCACCCTCGCCGCCGCGTTCGCCGACTACCCCGCCACGCGCCACA
CCGTCGATCCGGACCGCCACATCGAGCGGGTCACCGAGCTGCAAGAACTCTTCCTCACGCGCGTCGGGCT
CGACATCGGCAAGGTGTGGGTCGCGGACGACGGCGCCGCGGTGGCGGTCTGGACCACGCCGGAGAGCGTC
GAAGCGGGGGCGGTGTTCGCCGAGATCGGCCCGCGCATGGCCGAGTTGAGCGGTTCCCGGCTGGCCGCGC
AGCAACAGATGGAAGGCCTCCTGGCGCCGCACCGGCCCAAGGAGCCCGCGTGGTTCCTGGCCACCGTCGG
CGTCTCGCCCGACCACCAGGGCAAGGGTCTGGGCAGCGCCGTCGTGCTCCCCGGAGTGGAGGCGGCCGAG
CGCGCCGG
