>Addgene plasmid #21819 | PERK 6: PERK.9E10.pBABE | addgene partial sequence | sequence record 27628 | 21819 with pBABE-3
GATCAGCTTCTGCTCGCCAGGCAGTGGCGTGTACGAGCAGCTGGGCTGTCTGGAATGTTTTGTTCCAGAT
GAACTCATGGAGCGGGACCGCTGTCTCAGAACCGTTTTCCCGGGAAACTCCAAGTTCTCAAATATGGCAT
TTTCAATGATGTCTGTGGCTTCAGGCCGCTCCGTGGGGGATGGAGAGAGCATGTCTTGAACCATCATATG
CTCTTGGGGATATTTCTGAGTGAACAGTAGAGGAAACTTGAGATTTCTGACATCAGTTAAAATCCGGACT
CGTTCCATCTGGGTGCTGAATGGGTAGAGGAGTTCAAACAGAATCAAGCCTAAAGAGAAGATGTCCACTT
TATGGGAGTAGTTGTTTCCATGAATCTGCTCTGGGCTCATGTATAGCTTGGTCCCTACTTGTCCCGTGTG
CGTAGCATAGGCTGGCATTGGAGTCAGTACAGTCTGCTCTTCTTCATCTTGGTCCATAGCAGTCACCAGT
CCAAAGTCCCCAACCTTGACCACATCATCCATTGTGAAGAATATGTTGGAAGGCTTGAGGTCCCTGTGCA
TGAGTCCCTTGCTGTGCAGGAACTCCACTGCCTCTGCGATCTGCAGGAAGATGTGCAGGCACACGCCGTG
CTCCCGGTCCTCCAAGCTGCAGCGCCGGTTCATCCAGTCNTTGAGGTTCTCCTTCCTGCACAGCTTGCAT
CTGAATGTACAGATACACCTTTGGGGGAGCTGGGCTGGAGCTGGGCCCACAGTGTTCNTNGGCNGAAATC
CAANCTTA
